Addgene plasmid #237796: pLIX403 RNaseH1 Catalytic Inactive
Purpose: Inducible lentiviral expression of RNaseH1 Catalytic Inactive
Depositing lab: David Pellman. Depositing organization: Dana-Farber Cancer Institute. Publication: Breakage of cytoplasmic chromosomes by pathological DNA base excision repair. Tang S, Stokasimov E, Cui Y, Pellman D. Nature. 2022 Jun;606(7916):930-936. doi: 10.1038/s41586-022-04767-1. Epub 2022 Apr 27. PubMed 35477155.
Backbone
  Vector backbone: pLIX403
  Backbone manufacturer: Addgene
  Vector type: Mammalian Expression
  Selectable markers: Puromycin
Growth in bacteria
  Bacterial resistance: Ampicillin, 100 μg/mL
  Growth temperature: 37°C
  Growth strain: NEB Stable
  Copy number: Unknown
Gene/Insert
  Gene/Insert name: RNaseH1
  Species: H. sapiens (human)
  Mutation: D210N
  Entrez Gene: RNASEH1 (a.k.a. H1RNA, PEOB2, RNH1)
Terms and licenses: Academic/Nonprofit Terms; Industry Terms: Not Available to Industry
How to cite: pLIX403 RNaseH1 Catalytic Inactive was a gift from David Pellman (Addgene plasmid # 237796 ; http://n2t.net/addgene:237796 ; RRID:Addgene_237796)
