[The description below was written by a language model from this plasmid's Addgene catalogue record and pLannotate feature annotations shown in this document.]
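Description:
pLIX403 RNaseH1 Catalytic Inactive is a doxycycline-inducible, third-generation-style lentiviral expression plasmid built on the pLIX403 backbone for delivering a nuclease-dead human RNase H1 into mammalian cells. In bacteria it is maintained through a high-copy ColE1/pUC-type origin and selected with ampicillin via the β-lactamase gene. The viral portion begins with an RSV promoter fused to a truncated HIV-1 5' LTR, which drives Tat-independent production of the genomic RNA in packaging cells. It continues with the Ψ packaging signal and a gag fragment, the Rev response element for nuclear export, and the cPPT/CTS. It ends in a WPRE and a self-inactivating ΔU3 3' LTR, with an SV40 polyadenylation signal and SV40 origin lying downstream.

The payload is an all-in-one Tet-On arrangement. A tight TRE promoter (seven tet operators upstream of a minimal CMV promoter) controls the RNASEH1 open reading frame, which is flanked by attB1 and attB2 sites, indicating insertion by Gateway recombination. The catalogue entry records a D210N substitution that inactivates catalysis. A short His-tag fragment is annotated just after attB2, but the record does not state whether the insert is expressed as a tagged fusion. Downstream, a constitutive human PGK promoter drives puromycin N-acetyltransferase followed by the rtTA3 reverse tetracycline transactivator. Transduced cells can therefore be selected with puromycin and already carry the activator needed to switch on the TRE when doxycycline is added.

The stated purpose is inducible lentiviral expression of catalytically inactive RNase H1. Because the wild-type enzyme degrades the RNA strand of RNA–DNA hybrids, a mutant of this kind would typically serve as a negative control for the active enzyme, although the record does not describe a specific application.
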