Features (pLannotate 1.2.2; 29 found; start..end, strand, type, name):
      1..589     +  rep_origin     ori: high-copy-number ColE1/pMB1/pBR322/pUC origin of replication
    772..864     +  CDS            lacI (fragment): lac repressor; lacI; The lac repressor binds to the lac operator to inhibit transcription in E. coli. This inhibition can be relieved by adding lactose or isopropyl-β-D-thiogalactopyranoside (IPTG).
    877..898     +  protein_bind   CAP binding site: CAP binding activates transcription in the presence of cAMP. E. coli catabolite activator protein
    913..943     +  promoter       lac promoter: promoter for the E. coli lac operon
    951..967     +  protein_bind   lac operator: The lac repressor binds to the lac operator to inhibit transcription in E. coli. This inhibition can be relieved by adding lactose or isopropyl-β-D-thiogalactopyranoside (IPTG). lac repressor encoded by lacI
   1012..1030    +  promoter       T3 promoter: promoter for bacteriophage T3 RNA polymerase
   1058..1284    +  promoter       RSV promoter: Rous sarcoma virus enhancer/promoter
   1285..1465    +  LTR            5' LTR (truncated): truncated 5' long terminal repeat (LTR) from HIV-1
   1512..1637    +  misc_feature   HIV-1 Ψ: packaging signal of human immunodeficiency virus type 1
   1621..1984    +  CDS            HIV-1 gag (fragment): gag protein from human immunodeficiency virus 1; gag
   2130..2363    +  misc_feature   RRE: The Rev response element (RRE) of HIV-1 allows for Rev-dependent mRNA export from the nucleus to the cytoplasm.
   2740..2764    +  CDS            Rev (fragment): human immunodeficiency virus 1 (HIV-1) Rev protein; rev; enhances nuclear export of unspliced and incompletely spliced viral mRNAs
   2805..2922    +  misc_feature   cPPT/CTS: central polypurine tract and central termination sequence of HIV-1
   2976..3290    +  promoter       tight TRE promoter: Tet-responsive promoter PTight, consisting of seven tet operator sequences followed by the minimal CMV promoter
   3311..3335    +  protein_bind   attB1: mutant version of attB; recombination site for the Gateway® BP reaction BP Clonase™
   3341..4198    +  CDS            RNASEH1: RNH1_HUMAN - Also known as RNH1. Experimental evidence at protein level: Swiss-Prot protein existence level 1. Endonuclease that specifically degrades the RNA of RNA-DNA hybrids (PubMed:10497183). Plays a role in RNA polymerase II (RNAp II) transcription termination by degrading R-loop RNA-DNA hybrid formation at G-rich pause sites located downstream of the poly(A) site and behind the elongating RNAp II (PubMed:21700224). From Homo sapiens (Human).
   4203..4227    -  protein_bind   attB2: mutant version of attB; recombination site for the Gateway® BP reaction BP Clonase™
   4286..4304    +  CDS            9xHis (fragment): 9xHis affinity tag
   4314..4824    +  promoter       hPGK promoter: human phosphoglycerate kinase 1 promoter
   4834..5430    +  CDS            PuroR (fragment): puromycin N-acetyltransferase; pac from Streptomyces; confers resistance to puromycin
   5485..6182    +  CDS            rtTA3 (fragment): reverse tetracycline transactivator 3 activates expression from Tet-responsive promoters in the presence of doxycycline
   6112..6222    +  CDS            VP48: 3 tandem repeats of the minimal activation domain of herpes simplex virus VP16 (Cheng et al., 2013)
   6258..6806    +  misc_feature   WPRE (fragment): woodchuck hepatitis virus posttranscriptional regulatory element
   6832..6903    +  CDS            nef (fragment): NEF_HV1Z2 - Experimental evidence at protein level: Swiss-Prot protein existence level 1. Extracellular Nef protein targets CD4(+) T-lymphocytes for apoptosis by interacting with CXCR4 surface receptors. From Human immunodeficiency virus type 1 group M subtype D (isolate Z2/CDC-Z34) (HIV-1).
   6905..7138    +  LTR            3' LTR (ΔU3): self-inactivating 3' long terminal repeat (LTR) from HIV-1
   7210..7331    +  polyA_signal   SV40 poly(A) signal: SV40 polyadenylation signal
   7371..7506    +  rep_origin     SV40 ori: SV40 origin of replication
   7514..7577    +  promoter       AmpR promoter: bla
   7578..8438    +  CDS            AmpR: β-lactamase; bla; confers resistance to ampicillin, carbenicillin, and related antibiotics
>Addgene plasmid #237796 | pLIX403 RNaseH1 Catalytic Inactive | addgene full sequence | sequence record 469966 | Addgene NGS Result
TTGAGATCCTTTTTTTCTGCGCGTAATCTGCTGCTTGCAAACAAAAAAACCACCGCTACCAGCGGTGGTT
TGTTTGCCGGATCAAGAGCTACCAACTCTTTTTCCGAAGGTAACTGGCTTCAGCAGAGCGCAGATACCAA
ATACTGTTCTTCTAGTGTAGCCGTAGTTAGGCCACCACTTCAAGAACTCTGTAGCACCGCCTACATACCT
CGCTCTGCTAATCCTGTTACCAGTGGCTGCTGCCAGTGGCGATAAGTCGTGTCTTACCGGGTTGGACTCA
AGACGATAGTTACCGGATAAGGCGCAGCGGTCGGGCTGAACGGGGGGTTCGTGCACACAGCCCAGCTTGG
AGCGAACGACCTACACCGAACTGAGATACCTACAGCGTGAGCTATGAGAAAGCGCCACGCTTCCCGAAGG
GAGAAAGGCGGACAGGTATCCGGTAAGCGGCAGGGTCGGAACAGGAGAGCGCACGAGGGAGCTTCCAGGG
GGAAACGCCTGGTATCTTTATAGTCCTGTCGGGTTTCGCCACCTCTGACTTGAGCGTCGATTTTTGTGAT
GCTCGTCAGGGGGGCGGAGCCTATGGAAAAACGCCAGCAACGCGGCCTTTTTACGGTTCCTGGCCTTTTG
CTGGCCTTTTGCTCACATGTTCTTTCCTGCGTTATCCCCTGATTCTGTGGATAACCGTATTACCGCCTTT
GAGTGAGCTGATACCGCTCGCCGCAGCCGAACGACCGAGCGCAGCGAGTCAGTGAGCGAGGAAGCGGAAG
AGCGCCCAATACGCAAACCGCCTCTCCCCGCGCGTTGGCCGATTCATTAATGCAGCTGGCACGACAGGTT
TCCCGACTGGAAAGCGGGCAGTGAGCGCAACGCAATTAATGTGAGTTAGCTCACTCATTAGGCACCCCAG
GCTTTACACTTTATGCTTCCGGCTCGTATGTTGTGTGGAATTGTGAGCGGATAACAATTTCACACAGGAA
ACAGCTATGACCATGATTACGCCAAGCGCGCAATTAACCCTCACTAAAGGGAACAAAAGCTGGAGCTGCA
AGCTTAATGTAGTCTTATGCAATACTCTTGTAGTCTTGCAACATGGTAACGATGAGTTAGCAACATGCCT
TACAAGGAGAGAAAAAGCACCGTGCATGCCGATTGGTGGAAGTAAGGTGGTACGATCGTGCCTTATTAGG
AAGGCAACAGACGGGTCTGACATGGATTGGACGAACCACTGAATTGCCGCATTGCAGAGATATTGTATTT
AAGTGCCTAGCTCGATACATAAACGGGTCTCTCTGGTTAGACCAGATCTGAGCCTGGGAGCTCTCTGGCT
AACTAGGGAACCCACTGCTTAAGCCTCAATAAAGCTTGCCTTGAGTGCTTCAAGTAGTGTGTGCCCGTCT
GTTGTGTGACTCTGGTAACTAGAGATCCCTCAGACCCTTTTAGTCAGTGTGGAAAATCTCTAGCAGTGGC
GCCCGAACAGGGACTTGAAAGCGAAAGGGAAACCAGAGGAGCTCTCTCGACGCAGGACTCGGCTTGCTGA
AGCGCGCACGGCAAGAGGCGAGGGGCGGCGACTGGTGAGTACGCCAAAAATTTTGACTAGCGGAGGCTAG
AAGGAGAGAGATGGGTGCGAGAGCGTCAGTATTAAGCGGGGGAGAATTAGATCGCGATGGGAAAAAATTC
GGTTAAGGCCAGGGGGAAAGAAAAAATATAAATTAAAACATATAGTATGGGCAAGCAGGGAGCTAGAACG
ATTCGCAGTTAATCCTGGCCTGTTAGAAACATCAGAAGGCTGTAGACAAATACTGGGACAGCTACAACCA
TCCCTTCAGACAGGATCAGAAGAACTTAGATCATTATATAATACAGTAGCAACCCTCTATTGTGTGCATC
AAAGGATAGAGATAAAAGACACCAAGGAAGCTTTAGACAAGATAGAGGAAGAGCAAAACAAAAGTAAGAC
CACCGCACAGCAAGCGGCCGCTGATCTTCAGACCTGGAGGAGGAGATATGAGGGACAATTGGAGAAGTGA
ATTATATAAATATAAAGTAGTAAAAATTGAACCATTAGGAGTAGCACCCACCAAGGCAAAGAGAAGAGTG
GTGCAGAGAGAAAAAAGAGCAGTGGGAATAGGAGCTTTGTTCCTTGGGTTCTTGGGAGCAGCAGGAAGCA
CTATGGGCGCAGCGTCAATGACGCTGACGGTACAGGCCAGACAATTATTGTCTGGTATAGTGCAGCAGCA
GAACAATTTGCTGAGGGCTATTGAGGCGCAACAGCATCTGTTGCAACTCACAGTCTGGGGCATCAAGCAG
CTCCAGGCAAGAATCCTGGCTGTGGAAAGATACCTAAAGGATCAACAGCTCCTGGGGATTTGGGGTTGCT
CTGGAAAACTCATTTGCACCACTGCTGTGCCTTGGAATGCTAGTTGGAGTAATAAATCTCTGGAACAGAT
TTGGAATCACACGACCTGGATGGAGTGGGACAGAGAAATTAACAATTACACAAGCTTAATACACTCCTTA
ATTGAAGAATCGCAAAACCAGCAAGAAAAGAATGAACAAGAATTATTGGAATTAGATAAATGGGCAAGTT
TGTGGAATTGGTTTAACATAACAAATTGGCTGTGGTATATAAAATTATTCATAATGATAGTAGGAGGCTT
GGTAGGTTTAAGAATAGTTTTTGCTGTACTTTCTATAGTGAATAGAGTTAGGCAGGGATATTCACCATTA
TCGTTTCAGACCCACCTCCCAACCCCGAGGGGACAATTCTCGACCTCGAGACAAATGGCAGTATTCATCC
ACAATTTTAAAAGAAAAGGGGGGATTGGGGGGTACAGTGCAGGGGAAAGAATAGTAGACATAATAGCAAC
AGACATACAAACTAAAGAATTACAAAAACAAATTACAAAAATTCAAAATTTTCGGGTTTATTACAGGGAC
AGCAGAGATCCACTTTGGCCGCGAATCGATATGTCGAGTTTACTCCCTATCAGTGATAGAGAACGTATGT
CGAGTTTACTCCCTATCAGTGATAGAGAACGATGTCGAGTTTACTCCCTATCAGTGATAGAGAACGTATG
TCGAGTTTACTCCCTATCAGTGATAGAGAACGTATGTCGAGTTTACTCCCTATCAGTGATAGAGAACGTA
TGTCGAGTTTATCCCTATCAGTGATAGAGAACGTATGTCGAGTTTACTCCCTATCAGTGATAGAGAACGT
ATGTCGAGGTAGGCGTGTACGGTGGGAGGCCTATATAAGCAGAGCTCGTTTAGTGAACCGTCAGATCGCC
TGGAGAATTGGCTAGCATCAACAAGTTTGTACAAAAAAGCAGGCTCCACCATGAGCTGGCTTCTGTTCCT
GGCCCACAGAGTCGCCTTGGCCGCCTTGCCCTGCCGCCGCGGCTCTCGCGGGTTCGGGATGTTCTATGCC
GTGAGGAGGGGCCGCAAGACCGGGGTCTTTCTGACCTGGAATGAGTGCAGAGCACAGGTGGACCGGTTTC
CTGCTGCCAGATTTAAGAAGTTTGCCACAGAGGATGAGGCCTGGGCCTTTGTCAGGAAATCTGCAAGCCC
GGAAGTTTCAGAAGGGCATGAAAATCAACATGGACAAGAATCGGAGGCGAAAGCCAGCAAGCGACTCCGT
GAGCCACTGGATGGAGATGGACATGAAAGCGCAGAGCCGTATGCAAAGCACATGAAGCCGAGCGTGGAGC
CGGCGCCTCCAGTTAGCAGAGACACGTTTTCCTACATGGGAGACTTCGTCGTCGTCTACACTGATGGCTG
CTGCTCCAGTAATGGGCGTAGAAGGCCGCGAGCAGGAATCGGCGTTTACTGGGGGCCAGGCCATCCTTTA
AATGTAGGCATTAGACTTCCTGGGCGGCAGACAAACCAAAGAGCGGAAATTCATGCAGCCTGCAAAGCCA
TTGAACAAGCAAAGACTCAAAACATCAATAAACTGGTTCTGTATACAAACAGTATGTTTACGATAAATGG
TATAACTAACTGGGTTCAAGGTTGGAAGAAAAATGGGTGGAAGACAAGTGCAGGGAAAGAGGTGATCAAC
AAAGAGGACTTTGTGGCACTGGAGAGGCTTACCCAGGGGATGGACATTCAGTGGATGCATGTTCCTGGTC
ATTCGGGATTTATAGGCAATGAAGAAGCTGACAGATTAGCCAGAGAAGGAGCTAAACAATCGGAAGACTT
GGACCCAGCTTTCTTGTACAAAGTGGTTGCAGGAAAGCCAATCCCAAACCCACTCCTAGGTCTCGACAGT
ACAGCATAGACCGGTCCACCACCACCACCACCACTAAGGATCCGGGGTTGGGGTTGCGCCTTTTCCAAGG
CAGCCCTGGGTTTGCGCAGGGACGCGGCTGCTCTGGGCGTGGTTCCGGGAAACGCAGCGGCGCCGACCCT
GGGTCTCGCACATTCTTCACGTCCGTTCGCAGCGTCACCCGGATCTTCGCCGCTACCCTTGTGGGCCCCC
CGGCGACGCTTCCTGCTCCGCCCCTAAGTCGGGAAGGTTCCTTGCGGTTCGCGGCGTGCCGGACGTGACA
AACGGAAGCCGCACGTCTCACTAGTACCCTCGCAGACGGACAGCGCCAGGGAGCAATGGCAGCGCGCCGA
CCGCGATGGGCTGTGGCCAATAGCGGCTGCTCAGCAGGGCGCGCCGAGAGCAGCGGCCGGGAAGGGGCGG
TGCGGGAGGCGGGGTGTGGGGCGGTAGTGTGGGCCCTGTTCCTGCCCGCGCGGTGTTCCGCATTCTGCAA
GCCTCCGGAGCGCACGTCGGCAGTCGGCTCCCTCGTTGACCGAATCACCGACCTCTCTCCCCAGCAATTC
ACCATGACCGAGTACAAGCCCACGGTGCGCCTCGCCACCCGCGACGACGTCCCCAGGGCCGTACGCACCC
TCGCCGCCGCGTTCGCCGACTACCCCGCCACGCGCCACACCGTCGATCCGGACCGCCACATCGAGCGGGT
CACCGAGCTGCAAGAACTCTTCCTCACGCGCGTCGGGCTCGACATCGGCAAGGTGTGGGTCGCGGACGAC
GGCGCCGCGGTGGCGGTCTGGACCACGCCGGAGAGCGTCGAAGCGGGGGCGGTGTTCGCCGAGATCGGCC
CGCGCATGGCCGAGTTGAGCGGTTCCCGGCTGGCCGCGCAGCAACAGATGGAAGGCCTCCTGGCGCCGCA
CCGGCCCAAGGAGCCCGCGTGGTTCCTGGCCACCGTCGGCGTCTCGCCCGACCACCAGGGCAAGGGTCTG
GGCAGCGCCGTCGTGCTCCCCGGAGTGGAGGCGGCCGAGCGCGCCGGGGTGCCCGCCTTCCTGGAGACCT
CCGCGCCCCGCAACCTCCCCTTCTACGAGCGGCTCGGCTTCACCGTCACCGCCGACGTCGAGGTGCCCGA
AGGACCGCGCACCTGGTGCATGACCCGCAAGCCCGGTGCCGAAGGTAGAGGTTCTCTCCTCACTTGTGGT
GATGTTGAAGAAAACCCTGGTCCAATGTCTAGACTGGACAAGAGCAAAGTCATAAACGGAGCTCTGGAAT
TACTCAATGGTGTCGGTATCGAAGGCCTGACGACAAGGAAACTCGCTCAAAAGCTGGGAGTTGAGCAGCC
TACCCTGTACTGGCACGTGAAGAACAAGCGGGCCCTGCTCGATGCCCTGCCAATCGAGATGCTGGACAGG
CATCATACCCACTTCTGCCCCCTGGAAGGCGAGTCATGGCAAGACTTTCTGCGGAACAACGCCAAGTCAT
ACCGCTGTGCTCTCCTCTCACATCGCGACGGGGCTAAAGTGCATCTCGGCACCCGCCCAACAGAGAAACA
GTACGAAACCCTGGAAAATCAGCTCGCGTTCCTGTGTCAGCAAGGCTTCTCCCTGGAGAACGCACTGTAC
GCTCTGTCCGCCGTGGGCCACTTTACACTGGGCTGCGTATTGGAGGAACAGGAGCATCAAGTAGCAAAAG
AGGAAAGAGAGACACCTACCACCGATTCTATGCCCCCACTTCTGAGACAAGCAATTGAGCTGTTCGACCG
GCAGGGAGCCGAACCTGCCTTCCTTTTCGGCCTGGAACTAATCATATGTGGCCTGGAGAAACAGCTAAAG
TGCGAAAGCGGCGGGCCGACCGACGCCCTTGACGATTTTGACTTAGACATGCTCCCAGCCGATGCCCTTG
ACGACTTTGACCTTGATATGCTGCCTGCTGACGCTCTTGACGATTTTGACCTTGACATGCTCCCCGGGTA
ACTAAGTAAGGATCGATCCAAGATATCGTATTCTTAACTATGTTGCTCCTTTTACGCTATGTGGATACGC
TGCTTTAATGCCTTTGTATCATGCTATTGCTTCCCGTATGGCTTTCATTTTCTCCTCCTTGTATAAATCC
TGGTTGCTGTCTCTTTATGAGGAGTTGTGGCCCGTTGTCAGGCAACGTGGCGTGGTGTGCACTGTGTTTG
CTGACGCAACCCCCACTGGTTGGGGCATTGCCACCACCTGTCAGCTCCTTTCCGGGACTTTCGCTTTCCC
CCTCCCTATTGCCACGGCGGAACTCATCGCCGCCTGCCTTGCCCGCTGCTGGACAGGGGCTCGGCTGTTG
GGCACTGACAATTCCGTGGTGTTGTCGGGGAAGCTGACGTCCTTTCCATGGCTGCTCGCCTGTGTTGCCA
CCTGGATTCTGCGCGGGACGTCCTTCTGCTACGTCCCTTCGGCCCTCAATCCAGCGGACCTTCCTTCCCG
CGGCCTGCTGCCGGCTCTGCGGCCTCTTCCGCGTCTTCGCCTTCGCCCTCAGACGAGTCGGATCTCCCTT
TGGGCCGCCTCCCCGCCTGTTTCGCCTCGGCGTCCGGACTAGAGGTACCTTTAAGACCAATGACTTACAA
GGCAGCTGTAGATCTTAGCCACTTTTTAAAAGAAAAGGGGGGACTGGAAGGGCTAATTCACTCCCAACGA
AGACAAGATCTGCTTTTTGCTTGTACTGGGTCTCTCTGGTTAGACCAGATCTGAGCCTGGGAGCTCTCTG
GCTAACTAGGGAACCCACTGCTTAAGCCTCAATAAAGCTTGCCTTGAGTGCTTCAAGTAGTGTGTGCCCG
TCTGTTGTGTGACTCTGGTAACTAGAGATCCCTCAGACCCTTTTAGTCAGTGTGGAAAATCTCTAGCAGT
AGTAGTTCATGTCATCTTATTATTCAGTATTTATAACTTGCAAAGAAATGAATATCAGAGAGTGAGAGGA
ACTTGTTTATTGCAGCTTATAATGGTTACAAATAAAGCAATAGCATCACAAATTTCACAAATAAAGCATT
TTTTTCACTGCATTCTAGTTGTGGTTTGTCCAAACTCATCAATGTATCTTATCATGTCTGGCTCTAGCTA
TCCCGCCCCTAACTCCGCCCATCCCGCCCCTAACTCCGCCCAGTTCCGCCCATTCTCCGCCCCATGGCTG
ACTAATTTTTTTTATTTATGCAGAGGCCGAGGCCGCCTCGGCCTCTGAGCTATTCCAGAAGTAGTGAGGA
GGCTTTTTTGGAGGCCTTTCAAATATGTATCCGCTCATGAGACAATAACCCTGATAAATGCTTCAATAAT
ATTGAAAAAGGAAGAGTATGAGTATTCAACATTTCCGTGTCGCCCTTATTCCCTTTTTTGCGGCATTTTG
CCTTCCTGTTTTTGCTCACCCAGAAACGCTGGTGAAAGTAAAAGATGCTGAAGATCAGTTGGGTGCACGA
GTGGGTTACATCGAACTGGATCTCAACAGCGGTAAGATCCTTGAGAGTTTTCGCCCCGAAGAACGTTTTC
CAATGATGAGCACTTTTAAAGTTCTGCTATGTGGCGCGGTATTATCCCGTATTGACGCCGGGCAAGAGCA
ACTCGGTCGCCGCATACACTATTCTCAGAATGACTTGGTTGAGTACTCACCAGTCACAGAAAAGCATCTT
ACGGATGGCATGACAGTAAGAGAATTATGCAGTGCTGCCATAACCATGAGTGATAACACTGCGGCCAACT
TACTTCTGACAACGATCGGAGGACCGAAGGAGCTAACCGCTTTTTTGCACAACATGGGGGATCATGTAAC
TCGCCTTGATCGTTGGGAACCGGAGCTGAATGAAGCCATACCAAACGACGAGCGTGACACCACGATGCCT
GTAGCAATGGCAACAACGTTGCGCAAACTATTAACTGGCGAACTACTTACTCTAGCTTCCCGGCAACAAT
TAATAGACTGGATGGAGGCGGATAAAGTTGCAGGACCACTTCTGCGCTCGGCCCTTCCGGCTGGCTGGTT
TATTGCTGATAAATCTGGAGCCGGTGAGCGTGGGTCTCGCGGTATCATTGCAGCACTGGGGCCAGATGGT
AAGCCCTCCCGTATCGTAGTTATCTACACGACGGGGAGTCAGGCAACTATGGATGAACGAAATAGACAGA
TCGCTGAGATAGGTGCCTCACTGATTAAGCATTGGTAACTGTCAGACCAAGTTTACTCATATATACTTTA
GATTGATTTAAAACTTCATTTTTAATTTAAAAGGATCTAGGTGAAGATCCTTTTTGATAATCTCATGACC
AAAATCCCTTAACGTGAGTTTTCGTTCCACTGAGCGTCAGACCCCGTAGAAAAGATCAAAGGATCTTC
